>Addgene plasmid #59548 | Dead Streptavidin-SpyTag | addgene partial sequence | sequence record 97671 | T7term 5'-GCTAGTTATTGCTCAGCGG-3'
GCAGCCGGATCTCAGTGGTGGTGGTGGTGGTGCTCGAGTGCGGCCGCAAGCTTTTATTACGTAGGTTTGT
AGGCATCCACCATCACGATGTGGGCGCCGCCTGATCCTGATCCGGAAGCAGCGGACGGTTTAACTTTGGT
GAAGGTGTCGTGACCAACCAGGGTGGATTTCCACGCGTTAGCTTCGGTGGTGCCGGAGGTCAACAACCAC
TGGGTGTTGATACGAGCTTCAGCACCACCAACGTACTGGCCAGACCAGGTGGTAGCGGAGTGAGCGTTAC
GGTAGTTGTTTTTCCAAGCAACGGTCCAACCCAGAGCGGTTCCGGAACCGTCGGTAGCCGGAGCGGAGTC
GTAACGACCGGTCAGAACGTATCTAGATTCAGCGTTACCAACAGCGGCTTCGTAGGTACCGGTCAGAGCA
CCGTCAGCACCAGCGGTAACGATGAAGGTGTCTCCCAGCTGGGCGTACCAGGTGCCGGTGATACCAGCTT
CAGCCATATGTATATCTCCTTCTTAAAGTTAAACAAAATTATTTCTAGAGGGGAATTGTTATCCGCTCAC
AATTCCCCTATAGTGAGTCGTATTAATTTCGCGGGATCGAGATCTCGATCCTCTACGCCGGACGCATCGT
GGCCGGCATCACCGGCGCCACAGGTGCGGTTGCTGGCGCCTATATCGCCGACATCACCGATGGGGAAGAT
CGGGCTCGCCACTTCGGGCTCATGAGCGCTTGTTTCGGCGTGGGTATGGTGGCAGGCCCCGTGGCCGGGG
GACTGTTGGGCGCCATCTCCTTGCATGCACCATTCCTTGCGGCGGCGGTGCTCAACGGCCTCAACCTACT
ACTGGGCTGCTTCCTAATGCAGGAGTCGCATAAGGGAGAGCGTCGAGATCCCGGACACCATCGAATGGCG
CAAAA
