>Addgene plasmid #59548 | Dead Streptavidin-SpyTag | depositor partial sequence | sequence record 97672 | T7R
NNNNNNNNNNNNNNNNTNCNNNNNNNTTAGCAGCCGGATCTCAGTGGTGGTGGTGGTGGTGCTCGAGTGC
GGCCGCAAGCTTTTATTACGTAGGTTTGTAGGCATCCACCATCACGATGTGGGCGCCGCCTGATCCTGAT
CCGGAAGCAGCGGACGGTTTAACTTTGGTGAAGGTGTCGTGACCAACCAGGGTGGATTTCCACGCGTTAG
CTTCGGTGGTGCCGGAGGTCAACAACCACTGGGTGTTGATACGAGCTTCAGCACCACCAACGTACTGGCC
AGACCAGGTGGTAGCGGAGTGAGCGTTACGGTAGTTGTTTTTCCAAGCAACGGTCCAACCCAGAGCGGTT
CCGGAACCGTCGGTAGCCGGAGCGGAGTCGTAACGACCGGTCAGAACGTATCTAGATTCAGCGTTACCAA
CAGCGGCTTCGTAGGTACCGGTCAGAGCACCGTCAGCACCAGCGGTAACGATGAAGGTGTCTCCCAGCTG
GGCGTACCAGGTGCCGGTGATACCAGCTTCAGCCATATGTATATCTCCTTCTTAAAGTTAAACAAAATTA
TTTCTAGAGGGGAATTGTTATCCGCTCACAATTCCCCTATAGTGAGTCGTATTAATTTCGCGGGATCGAG
ATCTCGATCCTCTACGCCGGACGCATCGTGGCCGGCATCACCGGCGCCACAGGTGCGGTTGCTGGCGCCT
ATATCGCCGACATCACCGATGGGGAAGATCGGGCTCGCCACTTCGGGCTCATGAGCGCTTGTTTCGGCGT
GGGTATGGTGGCAGGCCCCGTGGCCGGGGGACTGTTGGGCGCCATCTCCTTGCATGCACCATTCCTTGCG
GCGGCGGTGCTCAACGGCCTCAACCTACTACTGGGCTGCTTCCTAATGCAGGAGTCGCATAAGGGAGAGC
GTCGAGATCCCGGACACCATCGAATGGCGCAAAACCTTTCGCGGTATGGCATGATAGCGCCCGGAAGAGA
GTCAATNCAGGGNGGTGAATGTGAAACCAGTAACGTTTATACGATGTCGCAGANTATGCCGGTGTCTCTT
ATCAGACCGTTTCCCGCGTGGTGAANCAGGNCAGCCACGTTTTCTGCGAAAACGCGGGAAAAAGNGGAAG
CNGCGATGGCGGNANCTGAANNACATTTCCCNACCGCGNGGNANAANNACTGGNCGGGGNNNACANNNGT
TGCTGNNTGNNTTNCCNCCNTNCAGTNNNNNNCCNNCACGCNNCGNNNCAAANTNNCNCGGCGNNTTAAA
NNTNNNNNCNATCANNNGGGNNNNNNGCNNNNNGNNNNNNANGNNNNNNNNNNNNNCNNNCNNNNNNNTA
AGCGGNGNNNCNNNATNNTNNNCNNNNNNNNNNNNNANNNNNNNNNNTCNNNTACNNTCNNNCNNATNNN
NCCNGGNANNNNNNNNNTNNNNNNN
