>Addgene plasmid #59548 | Dead Streptavidin-SpyTag | addgene partial sequence | sequence record 97675 | T7 5'-TAATACGACTCACTATAGGG-3'
GGAGATATACATATGGCTGAAGCTGGTATACCGGACACCTGGTACGCCCAGCTGGGAGACACCTTCATCG
TTACCGCTGGTGCTGACGGTGCTCTGACCGGTACCTACGAAGCCGCTGTTGGTAACGCTGAATCTAGATA
CGTTCTGACCGGTCGTTACGACTCCGCTCCGGCTACCGACGGTTCCGGAACCGCTCTGGGTTGGACCGTT
GCTTGGAAAAACAACTACCGTAACGCTCACTCCGCTACCACCTGGTCTGGCCAGTACGTTGGTGGTGCTG
AAGCTCGTATCAACACCCAGTGGTTGTTGACCTCCGGCACCACCGAAGCTAACGCGTGGAAATCCACCCT
GGTTGGTCACGACACCTTCACCAAAGTTAAACCGTCCGCTGCTTCCGGATCAGGATCAGGCGGCGCCCAC
ATCGTGATGGTGGATGCCTACAAACCTACGTAATAAAAGCTTGCGGCCGCACTCGAGCACCACCACCACC
ACCACTGAGATCCGGCTGCTAACAAAGCCCGAAAGGAAGCTGAGTTGGCTGCTGCCACCGCTGAGCAATA
ACTAGCATAACCCCTTGGGGCCTCTAAACGGGTCTTGAGGGGTTTTTTGCTGAAAGGAGGAACT
