>Addgene plasmid #59548 | Dead Streptavidin-SpyTag | depositor partial sequence | sequence record 97676 | T7F
NNNNNNNNNNNNNNNNNNNNNNCTANNANNNTTTGTTTAACTTNANNAAGGAGATATACATATGGCTGAA
GCTGGTATACCGGACACCTGGTACGCCCAGCTGGGAGACACCTTCATCGTTACCGCTGGTGCTGACGGTG
CTCTGACCGGTACCTACGAAGCCGCTGTTGGTAACGCTGAATCTAGATACGTTCTGACCGGTCGTTACGA
CTCCGCTCCGGCTACCGACGGTTCCGGAACCGCTCTGGGTTGGACCGTTGCTTGGAAAAACAACTACCGT
AACGCTCACTCCGCTACCACCTGGTCTGGCCAGTACGTTGGTGGTGCTGAAGCTCGTATCAACACCCAGT
GGTTGTTGACCTCCGGCACCACCGAAGCTAACGCGTGGAAATCCACCCTGGTTGGTCACGACACCTTCAC
CAAAGTTAAACCGTCCGCTGCTTCCGGATCAGGATCAGGCGGCGCCCACATCGTGATGGTGGATGCCTAC
AAACCTACGTAATAAAAGCTTGCGGCCGCACTCGAGCACCACCACCACCACCACTGAGATCCGGCTGCTA
ACAAAGCCCGAAAGGAAGCTGAGTTGGCTGCTGCCACCGCTGAGCAATAACTAGCATAACCCCTTGGGGC
CTCTAAACGGGTCTTGAGGGGTTTTTTGCTGAAAGGAGGAACTATATCCGGATTGGCGAATGGG
[124 nt withheld, positions 695-818]
C
[91 nt withheld, positions 820-910]
A
[49 nt withheld, positions 912-960]
CCTTTGACGTTGGAGTCCACGTTCTTT
[37 nt withheld, positions 988-1024]
ACCCTATCTCGGTCTATTCTTTTGATTTATANNGNATTTTGCCGATTTCGGCCTATTGGNNAAAAANNGA
GCTGATTTNACAAAAATTTAACGCGAATTTTAACAAATATTAACGCTTACAATTTNNNGGCACTTTTCGG
GGAAANNNNCGCGGAAACCCTNATTTGTTTATTTTTTCNNNAATACNTTCAAATATGTANCNCNTCATGA
NNNNANNANNNNATAAANGCCTTNNANAANATTGAAAAGGANNANNNNNANTNANTTCNANCATTTCNNG
NNNNCCNNNTCCCTTTTTNNCNGCNTTTTTNNCNTNNNNNNNTTNNNTCNNCCCNNNNANNCNGGNNNAN
NNNAANNANNNNNNNNNNNNNNNNGGNNNNNNNNANGNGGGNNNTNCNNNNCNNNANNNNNANNN
