[The description below was written by a language model from this plasmid's Addgene catalogue record.]
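Description:
Dead Streptavidin-SpyTag (also called pET21-DTag) is a bacterial expression plasmid built on the Novagen pET21a backbone, with a total size of about 5.8 kb, of which roughly 444 bp is insert introduced by ligation-independent cloning. It is selected with ampicillin. The record lists its copy number as unknown and provides no feature table, so the origin of replication and other backbone elements are not itemised. Expression is driven by a T7 promoter. The plasmid can therefore be maintained in an ordinary cloning strain, but protein production needs a host that supplies T7 RNA polymerase, such as a DE3 lysogen.

The insert encodes "Dead" streptavidin, a streptavidin variant with negligible biotin binding, fused at its C terminus to SpyTag. SpyTag is a short peptide that spontaneously forms a covalent isopeptide bond with its protein partner SpyCatcher. The record notes that this version of SpyTag lacks its final lysine. The species field lists E. coli, which probably reflects the expression host rather than the biological origin of streptavidin.

The stated purpose is to generate chimeric SpyAvidin tetramers. Because streptavidin assembles as a tetramer, Dead-SpyTag subunits can be combined with other subunit types to give tetramers with a defined number and arrangement of SpyTag sites and biotin-binding sites. Such assemblies serve as hubs that join biotinylated ligands and SpyCatcher-fused proteins through two orthogonal, very stable interactions, allowing precise nanoscale assembly of protein complexes. The companion subunits needed for these chimeras are not part of this plasmid.
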