Addgene plasmid #59548: Dead Streptavidin-SpyTag
Purpose: pET21-DTag encodes Dead streptavidin (negligible biotin binding) bearing a C-terminal SpyTag, for generation of chimeric SpyAvidin tetramers
Depositing lab: Mark Howarth. Depositing organization: University of Oxford. Publication: SpyAvidin hubs enable precise and ultrastable orthogonal nanoassembly. Fairhead M, Veggiani G, Lever M, Yan J, Mesner D, Robinson CV, Dushek O, van der Merwe PA, Howarth M. J Am Chem Soc. 2014 Sep 3;136(35):12355-63. doi: 10.1021/ja505584f. Epub 2014 Aug 21. PubMed 25111182.
Backbone
  Vector backbone: pET21a
  Backbone manufacturer: Novagen
  Backbone size w/o insert (bp): 5400
  Total vector size (bp): 5844
  Vector type: Bacterial Expression
Growth in bacteria
  Bacterial resistance: Ampicillin, 100 μg/mL
  Growth temperature: 37°C
  Growth strain: DH5alpha
  Growth instructions: DH5alpha for propagation of the plasmid. Bl21[DE3] or similar required for protein expression.
  Copy number: Unknown
Gene/Insert
  Gene/Insert name: Dead Streptavidin-SpyTag (alt name: DTag)
  Species: E.Coli
  Insert size (bp): 444
  Mutation: The construct lacks final K of SpyTag
  Promoter: T7
  Tag / fusion protein: SpyTag (C terminal on insert)
  Cloning method: Ligation Independent Cloning
  Sequencing primers: 5′ TAATACGACTCACTATAGGG; 3′ CTAGTTATTGCTCAGCGGTG
Terms and licenses: Academic/Nonprofit Terms; Industry Terms: Not Available to Industry
How to cite: Dead Streptavidin-SpyTag was a gift from Mark Howarth (Addgene plasmid # 59548 ; http://n2t.net/addgene:59548 ; RRID:Addgene_59548)
